Addgene plasmid #218457: BD-pGEX5X3-BD-SARS-CoV-2-S-tail-Thr1273Asp
Purpose: Bacterial expression plasmid for the SARS-CoV-2 cytosolic tail (Thr1273Asp substitution) with an N-terminal GST tag
Depositing lab: Syed Saif Hasan. Depositing organization: University of Maryland, Baltimore. Publication: A single C-terminal residue controls SARS-CoV-2 spike trafficking and incorporation into VLPs. Dey D, Qing E, He Y, Chen Y, Jennings B, Cohn W, Singh S, Gakhar L, Schnicker NJ, Pierce BG, Whitelegge JP, Doray B, Orban J, Gallagher T, Hasan SS. Nat Commun. 2023 Dec 15;14(1):8358. doi: 10.1038/s41467-023-44076-3. PubMed 38102143.
Backbone
  Vector backbone: pGEX5X3
  Vector type: Bacterial Expression
Growth in bacteria
  Bacterial resistance: Ampicillin, 100 μg/mL
  Growth temperature: 37°C
  Growth strain: DH5alpha
  Copy number: Unknown
Gene/Insert
  Gene/Insert name: Cytosolic tail of SARS-CoV-2 spike carrying Thr1273Asp substitution and an N-terminal GST-tag (alt name: Clientized GST-SARS-CoV-2-S-tail-Thr1273Asp)
  Species: SARS-CoV-2
  Mutation: Thr1273Asp substitution
  GenBank ID: 43740568 43740568
  Entrez Gene: S (a.k.a. GU280_gp02, spike glycoprotein)
  Tag / fusion protein: GST (N terminal on insert)
  Cloning method: Unknown
  Sequencing primers: 5′ pGEX Fwd
Terms and licenses: Academic/Nonprofit Terms; Industry Terms: Not Available to Industry
How to cite: BD-pGEX5X3-BD-SARS-CoV-2-S-tail-Thr1273Asp was a gift from Syed Saif Hasan (Addgene plasmid # 218457 ; http://n2t.net/addgene:218457 ; RRID:Addgene_218457)
