[The description below was written by a language model from this plasmid's Addgene catalogue record and pLannotate feature annotations shown in this document.]
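Description:
BD-pGEX5X3-BD-SARS-CoV-2-S-tail-Thr1273Asp is a bacterial expression plasmid of about 5.1 kb built on the pGEX5X3 backbone, designed to produce the cytosolic tail of the SARS-CoV-2 spike glycoprotein as a fusion to an N-terminal glutathione S-transferase (GST) tag. It replicates in E. coli from a ColE1/pBR322-type origin and is selected with ampicillin through a β-lactamase gene driven by its own promoter. Short fragments of the pBR322 bom and rop regions are also annotated as backbone remnants. The catalogue lists the copy number as unknown.

Expression is driven by the tac promoter, a strong trp/lac hybrid, followed by a lac operator. The plasmid carries its own lacI gene and promoter, so the repressor keeps transcription low until it is relieved by IPTG. Downstream lies the Schistosoma japonicum GST coding sequence. The spike tail insert is expected directly after it, but this short segment was not picked up as a separate feature in the automated annotation. The insert carries a Thr1273Asp substitution, which changes the final residue of the spike protein to an acidic one; the record's alternative name calls this a "clientized" tail. A lac promoter/operator with a lacZα fragment is also present as part of the backbone.

The GST moiety allows affinity capture on glutathione resin, making the construct suited to purifying the tail peptide fusion or using it as bait in pull-down and binding assays. The associated publication concerns how a single C-terminal residue controls spike trafficking and incorporation into virus-like particles.
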