Features (pLannotate 1.2.2; 16 found; start..end, strand, type, name):
    488..1076    +  rep_origin     ori: high-copy-number ColE1/pMB1/pBR322/pUC origin of replication
   1262..1313    -  misc_feature   bom (fragment): basis of mobility region from pBR322
   1320..1397    +  promoter       lacI promoter: lacI
   1398..2480    +  CDS            lacI: lac repressor; lacI; The lac repressor binds to the lac operator to inhibit transcription in E. coli. This inhibition can be relieved by adding lactose or isopropyl-β-D-thiogalactopyranoside (IPTG).
   2493..2514    +  protein_bind   CAP binding site: CAP binding activates transcription in the presence of cAMP. E. coli catabolite activator protein
   2529..2559    +  promoter       lac promoter: promoter for the E. coli lac operon
   2567..2583    +  protein_bind   lac operator: The lac repressor binds to the lac operator to inhibit transcription in E. coli. This inhibition can be relieved by adding lactose or isopropyl-β-D-thiogalactopyranoside (IPTG). lac repressor encoded by lacI
   2603..2776    +  CDS            lacZα: LacZα fragment of β-galactosidase; lacZ fragment
   3040..3156    -  CDS            yciV (fragment): RNAAM_ECOLI - Also known as trpH From Escherichia coli (strain K12).
   3232..3260    +  promoter       tac promoter: strong E. coli promoter; hybrid between the trp and lac UV5 promoters
   3268..3284    +  protein_bind   lac operator: The lac repressor binds to the lac operator to inhibit transcription in E. coli. This inhibition can be relieved by adding lactose or isopropyl-β-D-thiogalactopyranoside (IPTG). lac repressor encoded by lacI
   3307..3960    +  CDS            GST26_SCHJA: Experimental evidence at protein level: Swiss-Prot protein existence level 1. GST isoenzymes appear to play a central role in the parasite detoxification system. Other functions are also suspected including a role in increasing the solubility of haematin in the parasite gut. From Schistosoma japonicum (Blood fluke).
   4125..4164    +  CDS            rop (fragment): Rop protein, which maintains plasmids at low copy number; rop
   4266..4306    +  misc_feature   bom (fragment): basis of mobility region from pBR322
   4411..4515    +  promoter       AmpR promoter: bla
   4516..317     +  CDS            AmpR (across the origin): β-lactamase; bla; confers resistance to ampicillin, carbenicillin, and related antibiotics
>Addgene plasmid #218457 | BD-pGEX5X3-BD-SARS-CoV-2-S-tail-Thr1273Asp | addgene full sequence | sequence record 436203 | Addgene NGS Result
CAGCAATGGCAACAACGTTGCGCAAACTATTAACTGGCGAACTACTTACTCTAGCTTCCCGGCAACAATT
AATAGACTGGATGGAGGCGGATAAAGTTGCAGGACCACTTCTGCGCTCGGCCCTTCCGGCTGGCTGGTTT
ATTGCTGATAAATCTGGAGCCGGTGAGCGTGGGTCTCGCGGTATCATTGCAGCACTGGGGCCAGATGGTA
AGCCCTCCCGTATCGTAGTTATCTACACGACGGGGAGTCAGGCAACTATGGATGAACGAAATAGACAGAT
CGCTGAGATAGGTGCCTCACTGATTAAGCATTGGTAACTGTCAGACCAAGTTTACTCATATATACTTTAG
ATTGATTTAAAACTTCATTTTTAATTTAAAAGGATCTAGGTGAAGATCCTTTTTGATAATCTCATGACCA
AAATCCCTTAACGTGAGTTTTCGTTCCACTGAGCGTCAGACCCCGTAGAAAAGATCAAAGGATCTTCTTG
AGATCCTTTTTTTCTGCGCGTAATCTGCTGCTTGCAAACAAAAAAACCACCGCTACCAGCGGTGGTTTGT
TTGCCGGATCAAGAGCTACCAACTCTTTTTCCGAAGGTAACTGGCTTCAGCAGAGCGCAGATACCAAATA
CTGTCCTTCTAGTGTAGCCGTAGTTAGGCCACCACTTCAAGAACTCTGTAGCACCGCCTACATACCTCGC
TCTGCTAATCCTGTTACCAGTGGCTGCTGCCAGTGGCGATAAGTCGTGTCTTACCGGGTTGGACTCAAGA
CGATAGTTACCGGATAAGGCGCAGCGGTCGGGCTGAACGGGGGGTTCGTGCACACAGCCCAGCTTGGAGC
GAACGACCTACACCGAACTGAGATACCTACAGCGTGAGCTATGAGAAAGCGCCACGCTTCCCGAAGGGAG
AAAGGCGGACAGGTATCCGGTAAGCGGCAGGGTCGGAACAGGAGAGCGCACGAGGGAGCTTCCAGGGGGA
AACGCCTGGTATCTTTATAGTCCTGTCGGGTTTCGCCACCTCTGACTTGAGCGTCGATTTTTGTGATGCT
CGTCAGGGGGGCGGAGCCTATGGAAAAACGCCAGCAACGCGGCCTTTTTACGGTTCCTGGCCTTTTGCTG
GCCTTTTGCTCACATGTTCTTTCCTGCGTTATCCCCTGATTCTGTGGATAACCGTATTACCGCCTTTGAG
TGAGCTGATACCGCTCGCCGCAGCCGAACGACCGAGCGCAGCGAGTCAGTGAGCGAGGAAGCGGAAGAGC
GCCTGATGCGGTATTTTCTCCTTACGCATCTGTGCGGTATTTCACACCGCATAAATTCCGACACCATCGA
ATGGCGCAAAACCTTTCGCGGTATGGCATGATAGCGCCCGGAAGAGAGTCAATTCAGGGTGGTGAATGTG
AAACCAGTAACGTTATACGATGTCGCAGAGTATGCCGGTGTCTCTTATCAGACCGTTTCCCGCGTGGTGA
ACCAGGCCAGCCACGTTTCTGCGAAAACGCGGGAAAAAGTGGAAGCGGCGATGGCGGAGCTGAATTACAT
TCCCAACCGCGTGGCACAACAACTGGCGGGCAAACAGTCGTTGCTGATTGGCGTTGCCACCTCCAGTCTG
GCCCTGCACGCGCCGTCGCAAATTGTCGCGGCGATTAAATCTCGCGCCGATCAACTGGGTGCCAGCGTGG
TGGTGTCGATGGTAGAACGAAGCGGCGTCGAAGCCTGTAAAGCGGCGGTGCACAATCTTCTCGCGCAACG
CGTCAGTGGGCTGATCATTAACTATCCGCTGGATGACCAGGATGCCATTGCTGTGGAAGCTGCCTGCACT
AATGTTCCGGCGTTATTTCTTGATGTCTCTGACCAGACACCCATCAACAGTATTATTTTCTCCCATGAAG
ACGGTACGCGACTGGGCGTGGAGCATCTGGTCGCATTGGGTCACCAGCAAATCGCGCTGTTAGCGGGCCC
ATTAAGTTCTGTCTCGGCGCGTCTGCGTCTGGCTGGCTGGCATAAATATCTCACTCGCAATCAAATTCAG
CCGATAGCGGAACGGGAAGGCGACTGGAGTGCCATGTCCGGTTTTCAACAAACCATGCAAATGCTGAATG
AGGGCATCGTTCCCACTGCGATGCTGGTTGCCAACGATCAGATGGCGCTGGGCGCAATGCGCGCCATTAC
CGAGTCCGGGCTGCGCGTTGGTGCGGATATCTCGGTAGTGGGATACGACGATACCGAAGACAGCTCATGT
TATATCCCGCCGTTAACCACCATCAAACAGGATTTTCGCCTGCTGGGGCAAACCAGCGTGGACCGCTTGC
TGCAACTCTCTCAGGGCCAGGCGGTGAAGGGCAATCAGCTGTTGCCCGTCTCACTGGTGAAAAGAAAAAC
CACCCTGGCGCCCAATACGCAAACCGCCTCTCCCCGCGCGTTGGCCGATTCATTAATGCAGCTGGCACGA
CAGGTTTCCCGACTGGAAAGCGGGCAGTGAGCGCAACGCAATTAATGTAAGTTAGCTCACTCATTAGGCA
CCCCAGGCTTTACACTTTATGCTTCCGGCTCGTATGTTGTGTGGAATTGTGAGCGGATAACAATTTCACA
CAGGAAACAGCTATGACCATGATTACGGATTCACTGGCCGTCGTTTTACAACGTCGTGACTGGGAAAACC
CTGGCGTTACCCAACTTAATCGCCTTGCAGCACATCCCCCTTTCGCCAGCTGGCGTAATAGCGAAGAGGC
CCGCACCGATCGCCCTTCCCAACAGTTGCGCAGCCTGAATGGCGAATGGCGCTTTGCCTGGTTTCCGGCA
CCAGAAGCGGTGCCGGAAAGCTGGCTGGAGTGCGATCTTCCTGAGGCCGATACTGTCGTCGTCCCCTCAA
ACTGGCAGATGCACGGTTACGATGCGCCCATCTACACCAACGTGACCTATCCCATTACGGTCAATCCGCC
GTTTGTTCCCACGGAGAATCCGACGGGTTGTTACTCGCTCACATTTAATGTTGATGAAAGCTGGCTACAG
GAAGGCCAGACGCGAATTATTTTTGATGGCGTTGGAATTAGCTTATCGACTGCACGGTGCACCAATGCTT
CTGGCGTCAGGCAGCCATCGGAAGCTGTGGTATGGCTGTGCAGGTCGTAAATCACTGCATAATTCGTGTC
GCTCAAGGCGCACTCCCGTTCTGGATAATGTTTTTTGCGCCGACATCATAACGGTTCTGGCAAATATTCT
GAAATGAGCTGTTGACAATTAATCATCGGCTCGTATAATGTGTGGAATTGTGAGCGGATAACAATTTCAC
ACAGGAAACAGTATTCATGTCCCCTATACTAGGTTATTGGAAAATTAAGGGCCTTGTGCAACCCACTCGA
CTTCTTTTGGAATATCTTGAAGAAAAATATGAAGAGCATTTGTATGAGCGCGATGAAGGTGATAAATGGC
GAAACAAAAAGTTTGAATTGGGTTTGGAGTTTCCCAATCTTCCTTATTATATTGATGGTGATGTTAAATT
AACACAGTCTATGGCCATCATACGTTATATAGCTGACAAGCACAACATGTTGGGTGGTTGTCCAAAAGAG
CGTGCAGAGATTTCAATGCTTGAAGGAGCGGTTTTGGATATTAGATACGGTGTTTCGAGAATTGCATATA
GTAAAGACTTTGAAACTCTCAAAGTTGATTTTCTTAGCAAGCTACCTGAAATGCTGAAAATGTTCGAAGA
TCGTTTATGTCATAAAACATATTTAAATGGTGATCATGTAACCCATCCTGACTTCATGTTGTATGACGCT
CTTGATGTTGTTTTATACATGGACCCAATGTGCCTGGATGCGTTCCCAAAATTAGTTTGTTTTAAAAAAC
GTATTGAAGCTATCCCACAAATTGATAAGTACTTGAAATCCAGCAAGTATATAGCATGGCCTTTGCAGGG
CTGGCAAGCCACGTTTGGTGGTGGCGACCATCCTCCAAAATCGGATCTGATCGAAGGTCGTGGGATCCCC
AGGAATTCCCTCAAGGGCTGTTGTTCTTGTGGATCCTGCTGCAAATTTGATGAAGACGACTCTGAGCCAG
TGCTCAAAGGAGTCAAATTACATTACGACTAACTCGAGCGGCCGCATCGTGACTGACTGACGATCTGCCT
CGCGCGTTTCGGTGATGACGGTGAAAACCTCTGACACATGCAGCTCCCGGAGACGGTCACAGCTTGTCTG
TAAGCGGATGCCGGGAGCAGACAAGCCCGTCAGGGCGCGTCAGCGGGTGTTGGCGGGTGTCGGGGCGCAG
CCATGACCCAGTCACGTAGCGATAGCGGAGTGTATAATTCTTGAAGACGAAAGGGCCTCGTGATACGCCT
ATTTTTATAGGTTAATGTCATGATAATAATGGTTTCTTAGACGTCAGGTGGCACTTTTCGGGGAAATGTG
CGCGGAACCCCTATTTGTTTATTTTTCTAAATACATTCAAATATGTATCCGCTCATGAGACAATAACCCT
GATAAATGCTTCAATAATATTGAAAAAGGAAGAGTATGAGTATTCAACATTTCCGTGTCGCCCTTATTCC
CTTTTTTGCGGCATTTTGCCTTCCTGTTTTTGCTCACCCAGAAACGCTGGTGAAAGTAAAAGATGCTGAA
GATCAGTTGGGTGCACGAGTGGGTTACATCGAACTGGATCTCAACAGCGGTAAGATCCTTGAGAGTTTTC
GCCCCGAAGAACGTTTTCCAATGATGAGCACTTTTAAAGTTCTGCTATGTGGCGCGGTATTATCCCGTGT
TGACGCCGGGCAAGAGCAACTCGGTCGCCGCATACACTATTCTCAGAATGACTTGGTTGAGTACTCACCA
GTCACAGAAAAGCATCTTACGGATGGCATGACAGTAAGAGAATTATGCAGTGCTGCCATAACCATGAGTG
ATAACACTGCGGCCAACTTACTTCTGACAACGATCGGAGGACCGAAGGAGCTAACCGCTTTTTTGCACAA
CATGGGGGATCATGTAACTCGCCTTGATCGTTGGGAACCGGAGCTGAATGAAGCCATACCAAACGACGAG
CGTGACACCACGATGCCTG
